Addgene plasmid #84297: pGEX4T-Mst1 SARAH
Purpose: Expresses Mst1 SARAH domain for interaction studies.
Depositing lab: Jonathan Chernoff. Depositing organization: Institute for Cancer Research d/b/a the Research Institute of Fox Chase Cancer Center. Publication: H-ras Inhibits the Hippo Pathway by Promoting Mst1/Mst2 Heterodimerization. Rawat SJ, Araiza-Olivera D, Arias-Romero LE, Villamar-Cruz O, Prudnikova TY, Roder H, Chernoff J. Curr Biol. 2016 Jun 20;26(12):1556-63. doi: 10.1016/j.cub.2016.04.027. Epub 2016 May 26. PubMed 27238285.
Backbone
  Vector backbone: pGEX-4T
  Backbone manufacturer: GE Healthcare
  Backbone size w/o insert (bp): 4969
  Vector type: Bacterial Expression
Growth in bacteria
  Bacterial resistance: Ampicillin, 100 μg/mL
  Growth temperature: 37°C
  Growth strain: DH5alpha
  Copy number: Low Copy
Gene/Insert
  Gene/Insert name: Mst1 (alt name: Stk4)
  Species: H. sapiens (human)
  Insert size (bp): 162
  Entrez Gene: STK4 (a.k.a. KRS2, MST1, YSK3)
  Promoter: tac
  Tag / fusion protein: GST (N terminal on insert)
  Cloning method: Restriction Enzyme; 5′ cloning site BamHI (not destroyed)
  Sequencing primers: 5′ 5'd[GGGCTGGCAAGCCACGTTTGGTG]3'
Terms and licenses: Academic/Nonprofit Terms; Industry Terms: Not Available to Industry
Depositor comments: To produce SARAH domain for interaction studies
How to cite: pGEX4T-Mst1 SARAH was a gift from Jonathan Chernoff (Addgene plasmid # 84297 ; http://n2t.net/addgene:84297 ; RRID:Addgene_84297)
