[The description below was written by a language model from this plasmid's Addgene catalogue record.]
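Description:
pGEX4T-Mst1 SARAH is a bacterial expression plasmid built on the commercial pGEX-4T backbone (about 5 kb without insert) and designed to produce a glutathione S-transferase fusion protein in E. coli. It is selected with ampicillin and is recorded as a low-copy plasmid. No feature table accompanies the record, so the origin of replication and other backbone elements are not itemised. Vectors of the pGEX series generally carry a lacI repressor gene so that the tac promoter stays off until induced with IPTG, and the 4T versions place a thrombin cleavage site between GST and the cloning site, but neither element is confirmed for this clone.

The insert is a short 162 bp fragment of human MST1 (gene symbol STK4, also known as KRS2 or YSK3) encoding the SARAH domain. This is the C-terminal coiled-coil module through which Hippo-pathway kinases dimerise and bind other SARAH-containing partners. The fragment was cloned by restriction digestion with a preserved BamHI site at the 5′ end; the 3′ site is not stated. It lies downstream of GST, so the tag is at the N terminus of the domain, and expression is driven by the hybrid tac promoter.

The stated purpose is to produce the isolated SARAH domain for interaction studies. The GST moiety allows capture on glutathione resin, making the protein suitable for affinity purification and pull-down style binding assays. The associated work concerns Mst1/Mst2 heterodimerisation and its regulation by H-ras in Hippo signalling.
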