>Addgene plasmid #84297 | pGEX4T-Mst1 SARAH | addgene partial sequence | sequence record 163068 | pEXT20-F2 5'-GCATAATTCGTGTCGC-3'
TTTGCGCCGACATCATAACGGTTCTGGCAAATATTCTGAAATGAGCTGTTGACAATTAATCATCGGCTCG
TATAATGTGTGGAATTGTGAGCGGATAACAATTTCACACAGGAAACAGTATTCATGTCCCCTATACTAGG
TTATTGGAAAATTAAGGGCCTTGTGCAACCCACTCGACTTCTTTTGGAATATCTTGAAGAAAAATATGAA
GAGCATTTGTATGAGCGCGATGAAGGTGATAAATGGCGAAACAAAAAGTTTGAATTGGGTTTGGAGTTTC
CCAATCTTCCTTATTATATTGATGGTGATGTTAAATTAACACAGTCTATGGCCATCATACGTTATATAGC
TGACAAGCACAACATGTTGGGTGGTTGTCCAAAAGAGCGTGCAGAGATTTCAATGCTTGAAGGAGCGGTT
TTGGATATTAGATACGGTGTTTCGAGAATTGCATATAGTAAAGACTTTGAAACTCTCAAAGTTGATTTTC
TTAGCAAGCTACCTGAAATGCTGAAAATGTTCGAAGATCGTTTATGTCATAAAACATATTTAAATGGTGA
TCATGTAACCCATCCTGACTTCATGTTGTATGACGCTCTTGATGTTGTTTTATACATGGACCCAATGTGC
CTGGATGCGTTCCCAAAATTAGTTTGTTTTAAAAAACGTATTGAAGCTATCCCACAAATTGATAAGTACT
TGAAATCCAGCAAGTATATAGCATGGCCTTTGCAGGGCTGGCAAGCCACGTTTGGTGGTGGCGACCATCC
TCCAAAATCGGATCTGGAAGTTCTGTTCCAGGGGCCCCTGGGATCCGACTACGAGTTTCTTAAGAGTTGG
ACAGTGGAGG
