>Addgene plasmid #84297 | pGEX4T-Mst1 SARAH | addgene partial sequence | sequence record 163659 | attP-R 5'-ACTTTCACCAGCGTTTCTGG-3'
AAGGGAATAAGGGCGACACGGAAATGTTGAATACTCATACTCTTCCTTTTTCAATATTATTGAAGCATTT
ATCAGGGTTATTGTCTCATGAGCGGATACATATTTGAATGTATTTAGAAAAATAAACAAATAGGGGTTCC
GCGCACATTTCCCCGAAAAGTGCCACCTGACGTCTAAGAAACCATTATTATCATGACATTAACCTATAAA
AATAGGCGTATCACGAGGCCCTTTCGTCTTCAAGAATTATACACTCCGCTATCGCTACGTGACTGGGTCA
TGGCTGCGCCCCGACACCCGCCAACACCCGCTGACGCGCCCTGACGGGCTTGTCTGCTCCCGGCATCCGC
TTACAGACAAGCTGTGACCGTCTCCGGGAGCTGCATGTGTCAGAGGTTTTCACCGTCATCACCGAAACGC
GCGAGGCAGATCGTCAGTCAGTCACGATGCGGCCGCTCGAGTCGACCCGGGAATTCGCACTTAGCCTCTA
TGGCATCCAGGATGGGCTGCCGCTTGGACTGGTACTTCTGCCGGATCTCTTCAATCTCCTGCTCCATCAT
GGGGTCCAGGGCCAAGAGCCTCTTCTGAAGGTCCTCCACTGTCCAACTCTTAAGAAACTCGTAGTCGGAT
CCCAGGGGCCCCTGGAACAGAACTTCCAGATCCGATTTTGGAGGATGGTCGCCACCACCAAACGTGGCTT
GCCAGCCCTGCAAAGGCCATGCTATATACTTGCTGGATTTCAAGTACTTATCAATTTGTGGGATAGCTTC
AATACGTTTTTTAAAACAAACTAATTT
